>Addgene plasmid #43458 | II-TGTT | depositor partial sequence | sequence record 58723 | II-TGTT sequence 426 bps
CGTCTCGCTTAACCCCAGAGCAGGTCGTGGCCATTGCCTCGAATGGAGGGGGCAAACAGGCGTTGGAAAC
CGTACAACGATTGCTGCCGGTGCTGTGCCAAGCGCACGGACTCACCCCAGAGCAGGTCGTGGCAATCGCG
AGCAATAACGGCGGAAAACAGGCTTTGGAAACGGTGCAGAGGCTCCTTCCAGTGCTGTGCCAAGCGCACG
GCCTCACCCCAGAGCAGGTCGTGGCCATTGCCTCGAATGGAGGGGGCAAACAGGCGTTGGAAACCGTACA
ACGATTGCTGCCGGTGCTGTGCCAAGCGCACGGATTAACCCCAGAGCAGGTCGTGGCCATTGCCTCGAAT
GGAGGGGGCAAACAGGCGTTGGAAACCGTACAACGATTGCTGCCGGTGCTGTGCCAAGCGCACGGGCTCA
GAGACG
