>Addgene plasmid #43458 | II-TGTT | addgene partial sequence | sequence record 61481 | M13-F20 5'-TGTAAAACGACGGCCAGT-3'
AGGGCGAATGGGCCTCTAGATGCATGCTCGAGCGGCCGCCAGTGTGATGGATATCTGCAGAATTCGCCCT
TAGTATCTTTCCTGTGCCCACGTCTCTGAGCCCGTGCGCTTGGCACAGCACCGGCAGCAATCGTTGTACG
GTTTCCAACGCCTGTTTGCCCCCTCCATTCGAGGCAATGGCCACGACCTGCTCTGGGGTTAATCCGTGCG
CTTGGCACAGCACCGGCAGCAATCGTTGTACGGTTTCCAACGCCTGTTTGCCCCCTCCATTCGAGGCAAT
GGCCACGACCTGCTCTGGGGTGAGGCCGTGCGCTTGGCACAGCACTGGAAGGAGCCTCTGCACCGTTTCC
AAAGCCTGTTTTCCGCCGTTATTGCTCGCGATTGCCACGACCTGCTCTGGGGTGAGTCCGTGCGCTTGGC
ACAGCACCGGCAGCAATCGTTGTACGGTTTCCAACGCCTGTTTGCCCCCTCCATTCGAGGCAATGGCCAC
GACCTGCTCTGGGGTTAAGCGAGACGCGCTAGGACGGCATCTATATAAGGGCGAATTCCAGCACACTGGC
GGCCGTTACTAGTGGATCCGAGCTCGGTACCAAGCTTGGCGTAATCATGGTCATAGCTGTTTCCTGTGTG
AAATTGTTATCCGCTCACAATTCCACACAACATACGAGCCGGAAGCATAAAGTGTAAAGCCTGGGGTGCC
TAATGAGTGAGCTAACTCACATTAATTGCGTTGCGCTCACTGCCCGCTTTCCAGTCGGGAAACCTGTCGT
GCCAGCTGCATTAATGAATCGGCCAACGCGCGGGGAGAGGCGGTTTGCGTATTGGGCGCTCTTCCGCTTC
CTCGCTCACTGACTCGCTGCGCTCGGTCGTTCGGCTGCGGCGAGGT
