[The description below was written by a language model from this plasmid's Addgene catalogue record.]
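Description:
II-TGTT is a bacterial cloning plasmid built on the commercial pCRII-TOPO backbone (about 4 kb without insert), into which a 426 bp synthetic fragment was introduced by TOPO cloning. It is a high-copy plasmid maintained in E. coli and carries both ampicillin and kanamycin resistance, the dual selection typical of this backbone. No feature table accompanies the record, so the position and orientation of the insert and the exact backbone elements are not documented here. The listed sequencing primers (T7 on the 5′ side and M13 reverse on the 3′ side) indicate that the insert sits in the standard cloning region flanked by those priming sites.

The record does not describe the insert beyond its name, its synthetic origin and its size. The associated publication describes a TALEN genome-editing system for generating human stem cell-based disease models. In that context, the name plausibly denotes a pre-assembled block of TAL effector repeats recognising the four-base sequence TGTT, with "II" marking its position in an ordered assembly scheme. The insert length is roughly what four TALE repeats would occupy. This reading is an inference from the name and size, not something stated in the catalogue fields. The plasmid has no stated promoter driving the insert, no tags and no reporter, and it is classed purely as a cloning vector. It is therefore best understood as a library component that stores and amplifies a modular DNA part for later assembly into full-length TALEN constructs, not as an expression construct in its own right.
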