Addgene plasmid #43458: II-TGTT
Depositing lab: Chad Cowan & Kiran Musunuru. Depositing organization: Harvard University. Publication: A TALEN Genome-Editing System for Generating Human Stem Cell-Based Disease Models. Ding Q, Lee YK, Schaefer EA, Peters DT, Veres A, Kim K, Kuperwasser N, Motola DL, Meissner TB, Hendriks WT, Trevisan M, Gupta RM, Moisan A, Banks E, Friesen M, Schinzel RT, Xia F, Tang A, Xia Y, Figueroa E, Wann A, Ahfeldt T, Daheron L, Zhang F, Rubin LL, Peng LF, Chung RT, Musunuru K, Cowan CA. Cell Stem Cell. 2012 Dec 12. pii: S1934-5909(12)00645-5. doi: 10.1016/j.stem.2012.11.011. PubMed 23246482.
Backbone
  Vector backbone: pCRII-TOPO
  Backbone manufacturer: Invitrogen
  Backbone size w/o insert (bp): 3973
  Vector type: Bacterial Cloning
Growth in bacteria
  Bacterial resistance: Ampicillin and Kanamycin, 100 & 50 μg/mL
  Growth temperature: 37°C
  Growth strain: Top10
  Copy number: High Copy
Gene/Insert
  Gene/Insert name: II-TGTT
  Species: Synthetic
  Insert size (bp): 426
  Cloning method: TOPO Cloning
  Sequencing primers: 5′ T7; 3′ M13-rev
Terms and licenses: Academic/Nonprofit Terms; Industry Terms: Not Available to Industry
How to cite: II-TGTT was a gift from Chad Cowan & Kiran Musunuru (Addgene plasmid # 43458 ; http://n2t.net/addgene:43458 ; RRID:Addgene_43458)
